Addgene plasmid #86263: pFETCh_MBD1_iso1
Purpose: Donor vector for 3' FLAG tag of human MBD1_iso1
Depositing lab: Eric Mendenhall & Richard M. Myers. Depositing organization: University of Alabama in Huntsville. Publication: CETCh-seq: CRISPR epitope tagging ChIP-seq of DNA-binding proteins. Savic D, Partridge EC, Newberry KM, Smith SB, Meadows SK, Roberts BS, Mackiewicz M, Mendenhall EM, Myers RM. Genome Res. 2015 Sep 9. 10.1101/gr.193540.115 PubMed 26355004.
Backbone
  Vector backbone: pFETCh_Donor
  Vector type: CRISPR
Growth in bacteria
  Bacterial resistance: Kanamycin, 50 μg/mL
  Growth temperature: 37°C
  Growth strain: DH5alpha
  Copy number: High Copy
Gene/Insert
  Gene/Insert name: MBD1_iso1 homology arms
  Species: H. sapiens (human)
  Entrez Gene: MBD1 (a.k.a. CXXC3, PCM1, RFT)
  Tag / fusion protein: 3XFLAG-P2A-NeoR (C terminal on insert)
  Cloning method: Gibson Cloning
  Sequencing primers: 5′ acgcctgtgaaaccgtacta; 3′ aactgttgggaagggcgatc
Terms and licenses: Academic/Nonprofit Terms; Industry Terms: Not Available to Industry
Depositor comments: Donor plasmid for tag insertion of MBD1 gene at position hg19 chr18:47797873.This plasmid was co-transfected along with PX458_MBD1_iso1_1 and PX458_MBD1_iso1_2 into HepG2 cells, and genomic editing was verified by PCR. We performed ChIP-seq on this cell line using anti-FLAG Sigma F1804 and obtained data that passed our quality tests. Immunoprecipitation with anti-FLAG Sigma F1804 followed by mass spectrometry identified MBD1. All released data, including ChIP-seq files and validation data, are available at the ENCODE web portal: https://www.encodeproject.org/search/?searchTerm=flag&type=Experiment&lab.title=Richard+Myers%2C+HAIB . Note: This plasmid is part of the Mendenhall and Meyers CRISPR-based Tagging system to add a tag (currently using FLAG) to endogenous proteins. Please see https://www.addgene.org/crispr/tagging/ for more details.
How to cite: pFETCh_MBD1_iso1 was a gift from Eric Mendenhall & Richard M. Myers (Addgene plasmid # 86263 ; http://n2t.net/addgene:86263 ; RRID:Addgene_86263)
