[The description below was written by a language model from this plasmid's Addgene catalogue record and pLannotate feature annotations shown in this document.]
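Description:
pFETCh_MBD1_iso1 is a CRISPR homology-directed repair donor plasmid built on the pFETCh_Donor backbone. It is designed to add a C-terminal epitope tag to the endogenous human MBD1 gene (isoform 1) for the CETCh-seq approach, in which ChIP-seq is performed against a tag rather than the native protein. The plasmid is about 7.2 kb, replicates in E. coli from a high-copy ColE1/pUC-type origin, and is selected with kanamycin through an aph(3')-Ia KanR gene. Remnants of a pUC-style cloning region (lac promoter and operator, MCS fragments, a lacZα fragment) are also annotated.

The payload is a 3xFLAG–P2A–NeoR cassette flanked by MBD1 homology arms that were inserted by Gibson assembly. The arms themselves are not annotated in the feature table; they presumably correspond to the unannotated stretches on either side of the 3xFLAG and neo features. The P2A element listed in the catalogue is likewise not called in the table. When integrated in frame at the 3' end of the MBD1 coding sequence, the cassette places the FLAG tag on the native protein. The P2A peptide lets the neomycin resistance protein be produced separately from the same endogenous transcript, so drug resistance selects for correctly tagged cells without a separate promoter. Away from the tagging cassette, the table shows CMV enhancer/promoter fragments followed by a truncated HSV thymidine kinase (ΔTK), which confers ganciclovir sensitivity. A marker in this position could serve for counter-selection against random integration of the whole plasmid, although the record does not state this.

According to the depositor, the donor was co-transfected with two PX458-based Cas9/guide plasmids targeting MBD1 into HepG2 cells. Editing was confirmed by PCR, and the tagged line gave anti-FLAG ChIP-seq data that passed quality checks. Anti-FLAG immunoprecipitation followed by mass spectrometry identified MBD1.
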