Features (pLannotate 1.2.2; 19 found; start..end, strand, type, name):
     45..633     +  rep_origin     ori: high-copy-number ColE1/pMB1/pBR322/pUC origin of replication
   1002..1091    +  CDS            lacI (fragment): lac repressor; lacI; The lac repressor binds to the lac operator to inhibit transcription in E. coli. This inhibition can be relieved by adding lactose or isopropyl-β-D-thiogalactopyranoside (IPTG).
   1104..1125    +  protein_bind   CAP binding site: CAP binding activates transcription in the presence of cAMP. E. coli catabolite activator protein
   1140..1170    +  promoter       lac promoter: promoter for the E. coli lac operon
   1178..1194    +  protein_bind   lac operator: The lac repressor binds to the lac operator to inhibit transcription in E. coli. This inhibition can be relieved by adding lactose or isopropyl-β-D-thiogalactopyranoside (IPTG). lac repressor encoded by lacI
   1231..1286    -  misc_feature   MCS: pUC18/19 multiple cloning site
   1287..1306    -  misc_feature   MCS (fragment): pUC18/19 multiple cloning site
   1312..1394    +  enhancer       CMV enhancer (fragment): human cytomegalovirus immediate early enhancer; contains an 18-bp deletion relative to the standard CMV enhancer
   1466..1483    -  promoter       CMV promoter (fragment): human cytomegalovirus (CMV) immediate early promoter
   1546..1597    +  promoter       CMVd2 promoter: truncated human cytomegalovirus (CMV) immediate early promoter that yields moderately reduced expression relative to the full-length promoter
   1688..1759    -  CDS            UL24_HHV11 (fragment): Experimental evidence at protein level: Swiss-Prot protein existence level 1. May participate in nuclear egress of viral particles. Plays a role in the dispersal of several host nucleolar proteins including NCL/nucleolin and NPM1. Since deletion of host NCL/nucleolin negatively impact on nuclear egress, UL24 supposedly acts on this process through its effect on host nucleoli. From Human herpesvirus 1 (strain 17) (HHV-1) (Human herpes simplex virus 1).
   1829..2824    +  CDS            ΔTK: truncated herpes simplex virus thymidine kinase (Salomon et al., 1995) confers sensitivity to nucleoside analogs such as acyclovir or ganciclovir
   2936..3097    +  CDS            UL122 (fragment): VIE2_HCMVT - Experimental evidence at protein level: Swiss-Prot protein existence level 1. Stimulates viral early and late gene expression and thus play a crucial role in the regulation of productive infection. In addition, activates quiescent cells to reenter the cell cycle and upregulates several E2F-responsive genes, which are responsible for pushing the cell into S phase. In S-phase, inhibits cellular DNA synthesis and blocks further cell cycle progression. From Human cytomegalovirus (strain Towne) (HHV-5) (Human herpesvirus 5).
   3947..4000    +  CDS            3xFLAG (fragment): three tandem FLAG® epitope tags
   4004..4028    +  CDS            3xFLAG (fragment): three tandem FLAG® epitope tags
   4112..4903    +  CDS            neo: KKA2_KLEPN - Also known as kan, nptII. Experimental evidence at protein level: Swiss-Prot protein existence level 1. Resistance to kanamycin, neomycin, paromomycin, ribostamycin, butirosin and gentamicin B. From Klebsiella pneumoniae.
   5765..5921    +  CDS            lacZα (fragment): LacZα fragment of β-galactosidase; lacZ fragment
   6003..6818    -  CDS            KanR: aminoglycoside phosphotransferase; aph(3')-Ia; confers resistance to kanamycin in bacteria or G418 (Geneticin®) in eukaryotes
   7003..7143    +  CDS            TRA2_ECOLX (fragment): Protein predicted: Swiss-Prot protein existence level 4. Required for transposition of transposon Tn903. From Escherichia coli.
>Addgene plasmid #86263 | pFETCh_MBD1_iso1 | addgene full sequence | sequence record 171005 | Addgene NGS Result
TTCCACTGAGCGTCAGACCCCGTAGAAAAGATCAAAGGATCTTCTTGAGATCCTTTTTTTCTGCGCGTAA
TCTGCTGCTTGCAAACAAAAAAACCACCGCTACCAGCGGTGGTTTGTTTGCCGGATCAAGAGCTACCAAC
TCTTTTTCCGAAGGTAACTGGCTTCAGCAGAGCGCAGATACCAAATACTGTTCTTCTAGTGTAGCCGTAG
TTAGGCCACCACTTCAAGAACTCTGTAGCACCGCCTACATACCTCGCTCTGCTAATCCTGTTACCAGTGG
CTGCTGCCAGTGGCGATAAGTCGTGTCTTACCGGGTTGGACTCAAGACGATAGTTACCGGATAAGGCGCA
GCGGTCGGGCTGAACGGGGGGTTCGTGCACACAGCCCAGCTTGGAGCGAACGACCTACACCGAACTGAGA
TACCTACAGCGTGAGCTATGAGAAAGCGCCACGCTTCCCGAAGGGAGAAAGGCGGACAGGTATCCGGTAA
GCGGCAGGGTCGGAACAGGAGAGCGCACGAGGGAGCTTCCAGGGGGAAACGCCTGGTATCTTTATAGTCC
TGTCGGGTTTCGCCACCTCTGACTTGAGCGTCGATTTTTGTGATGCTCGTCAGGGGGGCGGAGCCTATGG
AAAAACGCCAGCAACGCGGCCTTTTTACGGTTCCTGGCCTTTTGCTGGCCTTTTGCTCACATGTTCTTTC
CTGCGTTATCCCCTGATTCTGTGGATAACCGTATTACCGCCTTTGAGTGAGCTGATACCGCTCGCCGCAG
CCGAACGACCGAGCGCAGCGAGTCAGTGAGCGAGGAAGCGGAAGAAGCTCGCACATTCAGCAGCGTTTTT
CAGCGCGTTTTCGATCAACGTTTCAATGTTGGTATCAACACCAGGTTTAACTTTGAACTTATCGGCACTG
ACGGTTACTGATTTTGAACTTTTGCTTTGCCACGGAACGGTCTGCGTTGTCGGGAAGATGCGTGATCTGA
TCCTTCAACTCAGCAAAAGTTCCCAATACGCAAACCGCCTCTCCCCGCGCGTTGGCCGATTCATTAATGC
AGCTGGCACGACAGGTTTCCCGACTGGAAAGCGGGCAGTGAGCGCAACGCAATTAATGTGAGTTAGCTCA
CTCATTAGGCACCCCAGGCTTTACACTTTATGCTTCCGGCTCGTATGTTGTGTGGAATTGTGAGCGGATA
ACAATTTCACACAGGAAACAGCTATGACCATGATTACGCCAAGCTTGCATGCCTGCAGGTCGACTCTAGA
GGATCCCCGGGTACCGAGCTCGAATTAGCTTGCATGCCTGCAGGTCAATTCCCTGGCATTATGCCCAGTA
CATGACCTTATGGGACTTTCCTACTTGGCAGTACATCTACGTATTAGTCATCGCTATTACCATGGTGATG
CGGTTTTGGCAGTACATCAATGGGCGTGGATAGCGGTTTGACTCACGGGGATTTCAAGTCTCCACCCCAT
TGACGTCAATGGGAGTTTGTTTTGGCACCAAAATCAACGGGACTTTCCAAAATGTCGTAACAACTCCGCC
CCATTGACGCAAATGGGCGGTAGGCGTGTACGGTGGGAGGTCTATATAAGCAGAGCTCGTTTAGTGAACC
GTCAGATCGCCTGGAGACGCCATCCACGCTGTTTTGACCTCCATAGGAGACACCGGGACCGATCCAGCCT
GGGGATCCCGACCATGGCTTCGTACCCCTGCCATCAACACGCGTCTGCGTTCGACCAGGCTGCGCGTTCT
CGCGGCCATAGCAACCGACGTACGGCGTTGCGCCCTCGCCGGCAGCAAGAAGCCACGGAAGTCCGCCTGG
AGCAGAAAATGCCCACGCTACTGCGGGTTTATATAGACGGTCCTCACGGGATGGGGAAAACCACCACCAC
GCAACTGCTGGTGGCCCTGGGTTCGCGCGACGATATCGTCTACGTACCCGAGCCGATGACTTACTGGCAG
GTGCTGGGGGCTTCCGAGACAATCGCGAACATCTACACCACACAACACCGCCTCGACCAGGGTGAGATAT
CGGCCGGGGACGCGGCGGTGGTAATGACAAGCGCCCAGATAACAATGGGCATGCCTTATGCCGTGACCGA
CGCCGTTCTGGCTCCTCATATCGGGGGGGAGGCTGGGAGCTCACATGCCCCGCCCCCGGCCCTCACCCTC
ATCTTCGACCGCCATCCCATCGCCGCCCTCCTGTGCTACCCGGCCGCGCGATACCTTATGGGCAGCATGA
CCCCCCAGGCCGTGCTGGCGTTCGTGGCCCTCATCCCGCCGACCTTGCCCGGCACAAACATCGTGTTGGG
GGCCCTTCCGGAGGACAGACACATCGACCGCCTGGCCAAACGCCAGCGCCCCGGCGAGCGGCTTGACCTG
GCTATGCTGGCCGCGATTCGCCGCGTTTACGGGCTGCTTGCCAATACGGTGCGGTATCTGCAGGGCGGCG
GGTCGTGGCGGGAGGATTGGGGACAGCTTTCGGGGACGGCCGTGCCGCCCCAGGGTGCCGAGCCCCAGAG
CAACGCGGGCCCACGACCCCATATCGGGGACACGTTATTTACCCTGTTTCGGGCCCCCGAGTTGCTGGCC
CCCAACGGCGACCTGTACAACGTGTTTGCCTGGGCCTTGGACGTCTTGGCCAAACGCCTCCGTCCCATGC
ACGTCTTTATCCTGGATTACGACCAATCGCCCGCCGGCTGCCGGGACGCCCTGCTGCAACTTACCTCCGG
GATGGTCCAGACCCACGTCACCACCCCCGGCTCCATACCGACGATCTGCGACCTGGCGCGCACGTTTGCC
CGGGAGATGGGGGAGGCTAACTGAGGATCCCACGTCACTATTGTATACTCTATATTATACTCTATGTTAT
ACTCTGTAATCCTACTCAATAAACGTGTCACGCCTGTGAAACCGTACTAAGTCTCCCGTGTATTCTTATC
ACCATCAGGTGACATCCTCGCCCAGGCTGTCAATCATGCCGGTATCGATTCCAGTAGCACCGGCCCCACG
CTGACAACCCACTCTTGCAGCGTTAGCAGCGCCCCTCTTAACAAGCCGACCCCCACCAGCGTCGCGGTTA
CTAACACTCCTCTCCCCGACCTGCAGCCCAGCTGTCTCCAGGAGACCTCTGGGTGGGCTGTTGCCTGACA
TTGAGCAATGTGTACCAGAGAAATGGTGCTGGGCTTGCCTGGGCAGTGGTATGGGCAGGAGATCTGGGTT
CCGAGCTGGCTTTGTGAGCTGGGTTCACACGTAGTTGTGTGATCTCTGGTTGCCCTGCACTTCCTGGAGC
GGCCTCTGTGGAAGGGCTTGGGCTGGATCTCTTGAGCCTTTCCTGAGCCTATTGAGGTTATTAACTTCAG
ATGCCTTGCAGAACTGTCCCTGTAGTCCTGGCATAGAACAAAGGGTAGATGCCTGTAAGGACTAGGGTGG
TTGGGAGGACAGAGGAGTGCTGGCTCCTGCAGAATATTGACAGACCCTGCATAGAGCCCCAGACACTGGC
GATGTAAACTATTGGCCTAAGCACTTGGATTCCTTTGCTCCTACAAACCAGCCCACCAGGCTAGAAACCC
TTTCATCTATACTTGGCCAATTACAGAAGTATTGATTGAGTTCCTGTTGGGTGCACAGCATTGAGGACAA
TGAGCCCTGCAAAGCTTACCCTTCAGGAGACACAGGATACCTACCTTCAGGGAGCTTATAATCTGACTAT
GTACAAGCTGTCTATAATGGTAGTTTTTAGAAGATATAAAAAAAGATAAAGGATAATTAAGGGGAAGTGG
ATGGAGGACACAGAATAGTAGGAAATGGTTTTGTAATGCTCCATTGCGCACATAGCAAACCTCATTCAAC
ATACAGACCTGCTCCCTTTTCCCTAGGTCCAAAGACCTTAAAAAACCTGGAGCTAGAAAGCAGGGGAGCG
GAGGAGGTTCCGGTGGAGGTGGTTCTGGAGATTACAAGGATGACGACGATAAGGGCGATTACAAGGATGA
CGACGATAAGGGAGATTACAAGGATGACGACGATAAGGTTTCAGGAAGCGGAGCTACTAACTTCAGCCTG
CTGAAGCAGGCTGGAGACGTGGAGGAGAACCCTGGACCTGGATCGTTTCGCATGATTGAACAAGATGGAT
TGCACGCAGGTTCTCCGGCCGCTTGGGTGGAGAGGCTATTCGGCTATGACTGGGCACAACAGACAATCGG
CTGCTCTGATGCCGCCGTGTTCCGGCTGTCAGCGCAGGGGCGCCCGGTTCTTTTTGTCAAGACCGACCTG
TCCGGTGCCCTGAATGAACTGCAGGACGAGGCAGCGCGGCTATCGTGGCTGGCCACGACGGGCGTTCCTT
GCGCAGCTGTGCTCGACGTTGTCACTGAAGCGGGAAGGGACTGGCTGCTATTGGGCGAAGTGCCGGGGCA
GGATCTCCTGTCATCTCACCTTGCTCCTGCCGAGAAAGTATCCATCATGGCTGATGCAATGCGGCGGCTG
CATACGCTTGATCCGGCTACCTGCCCATTCGACCACCAAGCGAAACATCGCATCGAGCGAGCACGTACTC
GGATGGAAGCCGGTCTTGTCGATCAGGATGATCTGGACGAAGAGCATCAGGGGCTCGCGCCAGCCGAACT
GTTCGCCAGGCTCAAGGCGCGCATGCCCGACGGCGAGGATCTCGTCGTGACCCATGGCGATGCCTGCTTG
CCGAATATCATGGTGGAAAATGGCCGCTTTTCTGGATTCATCGACTGTGGCCGGCTGGGTGTGGCCGACC
GCTATCAGGACATAGCGTTGGCTACCCGTGATATTGCTGAAGAGCTTGGCGGCGAATGGGCTGACCGCTT
CCTCGTGCTTTACGGTATCGCCGCTCCCGATTCGCAGCGCATCGCCTTCTATCGCCTTCTTGACGAGTTC
TTCTGATTCGAACATCGGAGGCTTCTACAGACTGTAGGATTCAAGGTGATATTTGCAGACTGGCTTTATG
AGAGACAACACTGATCTACTAGGGGCTGGACCCTAGATTGGTTGCCAGGGCTTGTGTGTGAATCAACCCT
AGGAGGAAAAACCTACTACCAAACCAGAAGAGCAGGCCTAAGAGTACTTTGAGCTTCTAGAAGAAGTAAG
CGGGAAAGGAAGAGAAAGAGTAGAAAGTTGGTGCATCTTCTCCTCCCCAAGAGCCTGAGTATAAGAAGTT
GGATTTTAAGGGTGGGGGAGCTGGGTTGGAGAAAGGTAATATAATTAAAGCCACCACAAAACAACCTAAA
CAAGCCATGTTCATGAGTAATTGTAAGTGGCTTCTGGATGAGACCTGGCAGTGTCTCTACATACTTCCTC
AGGGAGATAGCAATTGAAAATGTAATTGAATAAATAAGGAAAGGAACTGCTATTTGGTGTGTTCCTCTGT
GGACCCAGTTTATTTAATCCTTAAAATAATATTTTTGGGAAGACATTGATTTTGTCCATTTATGTGGATG
GGAAAACTGAGACTCATTAATTTGTCCAATGTCGAACAGCTGGTGTTAGTAGAGCCTAGACTCAAACCCA
GCTTTTAAAGCCCTTGTTCTTTACTCCACTAAACTGTAACCTGTAATCCTGTATGCACTAACAGGAGTTT
TCGGTGACCTTGAAAACACAGATTACTATAATTACTATAATAAATCCCTTACATTCCTGTCTCTAGCATG
GTTTAGGGAGTGCCAAGGCTCAATGTAGATGGGGTCACCTTGTCACTTGGAAAGTCCTCTCCACTGACTG
TAGCCTCCAATTCACTGGCCGTCGTTCACTGGCCGTCGTTTTACAACGTCGTGACTGGGAAAACCCTGGC
GTTACCCAACTTAATCGCCTTGCAGCACATCCCCCTTTCGCCAGCTGGCGTAATAGCGAAGAGGCCCGCA
CCGATCGCCCTTCCCAACAGTTGCGCAGCCTGAATGGCGAATGCGATTTATTCAACAAAGCCGCCGTCCC
GTCAAGTCAGCGTAATGCTCTGCCAGTGTTACAACCAATTAACCAATTCTGATTAGAAAAACTCATCGAG
CATCAAATGAAACTGCAATATATTCATATCAGGATTATCAATACCATATTTTTGAAAAAGCCGTTTCTGT
AATGAAGGAGAAAACTCACCGAGGCAGTTCCATAGGATGGCAAGATCCTGGTATCGGTCTGCGATTCCGA
CTCGTCCAACATCAATACAACCTATTAATTTCCCCTCGTCAAAAATAAGGTTATCAAGTGAGAAATCACC
ATGAGTGACGACTGAATCCGGTGAGAATGGCAAAAGCTTATGCATTTCTTTCCAGACTTGTTCAACAGGC
CAGCCATTACGCTCGTCATCAAAATCACTCGCATCAACCAAACCGTTATTCATTCGTGATTGCGCCTGAG
CGAGACGAAATACGCGATCGCTGTTAAAAGGACAATTACAAACAGGAATCGAATGCAACCGGCGCAGGAA
CACTGCCAGCGCATCAACAATATTTTCACCTGAATCAGGATATTCTTCTAATACCTGGAATGCTGTTTTC
CCGGGGATCGCAGTGGTGAGTAACCATGCATCATCAGGAGTACGGATAAAATGCTTGATGGTCGGAAGAG
GCATAAATTCCGTCAGCCAGTTTAGTCTGACCATCTCATCTGTAACATCATTGGCAACGCTACCTTTGCC
ATGTTTCAGAAACAACTCTGGCGCATCGGGCTTCCCATACAATCGATAGATTGTCGCACCTGATTGCCCG
ACATTATCGCGAGCCCATTTATACCCATATAAATCAGCATCCATGTTGGAATTTAATCGCGGCTTCGAGC
AAGACGTTTCCCGTTGAATATGGCTCATAACACCCCTTGTATTACTGTTTATGTAAGCAGACAGTTTTAT
TGTTCATGATGATATATTTTTATCTTGTGCAATGTAACATCAGAGATTTTGAGACACAACGTGGCTTTGT
TGAATAAATCGAACTTTTGCTGAGTTGAAGGATCAGATCACGCATCTTCCCGACAACGCAGACCGTTCCG
TGGCAAAGCAAAAGTTCAAAATCACCAACTGGTCCACCTACAACAAAGCTCTCATCAACCGTGGCTCCCT
CACTTTCTGGCTGGATGATGGGGCGATTCAGGCCTGGTATGAGTCAGCAACACCTTCTTCACGAGGCAGA
CCTCTCGACGGAG
